>Addgene plasmid #183317 | CROP_C9_Puro_PSMB5 | addgene full sequence | sequence record 362662 | Addgene NGS Result
AACAGCTATGACCATGATTACGCCAAGCGCGCAATTAACCCTCACTAAAGGGAACAAAAGCTGGAGCTGC
AAGCTTAATGTAGTCTTATGCAATACTCTTGTAGTCTTGCAACATGGTAACGATGAGTTAGCAACATGCC
TTACAAGGAGAGAAAAAGCACCGTGCATGCCGATTGGTGGAAGTAAGGTGGTACGATCGTGCCTTATTAG
GAAGGCAACAGACGGGTCTGACATGGATTGGACGAACCACTGAATTGCCGCATTGCAGAGATATTGTATT
TAAGTGCCTAGCTCGATACATAAACGGGTCTCTCTGGTTAGACCAGATCTGAGCCTGGGAGCTCTCTGGC
TAACTAGGGAACCCACTGCTTAAGCCTCAATAAAGCTTGCCTTGAGTGCTTCAAGTAGTGTGTGCCCGTC
TGTTGTGTGACTCTGGTAACTAGAGATCCCTCAGACCCTTTTAGTCAGTGTGGAAAATCTCTAGCAGTGG
CGCCCGAACAGGGACTTGAAAGCGAAAGGGAAACCAGAGGAGCTCTCTCGACGCAGGACTCGGCTTGCTG
AAGCGCGCACGGCAAGAGGCGAGGGGCGGCGACTGGTGAGTACGCCAAAAATTTTGACTAGCGGAGGCTA
GAAGGAGAGAGATGGGTGCGAGAGCGTCAGTATTAAGCGGGGGAGAATTAGATCGCGATGGGAAAAAATT
CGGTTAAGGCCAGGGGGAAAGAAAAAATATAAATTAAAACATATAGTATGGGCAAGCAGGGAGCTAGAAC
GATTCGCAGTTAATCCTGGCCTGTTAGAAACATCAGAAGGCTGTAGACAAATACTGGGACAGCTACAACC
ATCCCTTCAGACAGGATCAGAAGAACTTAGATCATTATATAATACAGTAGCAACCCTCTATTGTGTGCAT
CAAAGGATAGAGATAAAAGACACCAAGGAAGCTTTAGACAAGATAGAGGAAGAGCAAAACAAAAGTAAGA
CCACCGCACAGCAAGCGGCCGCTGATCTTCAGACCTGGAGGAGGAGATATGAGGGACAATTGGAGAAGTG
AATTATATAAATATAAAGTAGTAAAAATTGAACCATTAGGAGTAGCACCCACCAAGGCAAAGAGAAGAGT
GGTGCAGAGAGAAAAAAGAGCAGTGGGAATAGGAGCTTTGTTCCTTGGGTTCTTGGGAGCAGCAGGAAGC
ACTATGGGCGCAGCGTCAATGACGCTGACGGTACAGGCCAGACAATTATTGTCTGGTATAGTGCAGCAGC
AGAACAATTTGCTGAGGGCTATTGAGGCGCAACAGCATCTGTTGCAACTCACAGTCTGGGGCATCAAGCA
GCTCCAGGCAAGAATCCTGGCTGTGGAAAGATACCTAAAGGATCAACAGCTCCTGGGGATTTGGGGTTGC
TCTGGAAAACTCATTTGCACCACTGCTGTGCCTTGGAATGCTAGTTGGAGTAATAAATCTCTGGAACAGA
TTTGGAATCACACGACCTGGATGGAGTGGGACAGAGAAATTAACAATTACACAAGCTTAATACACTCCTT
AATTGAAGAATCGCAAAACCAGCAAGAAAAGAATGAACAAGAATTATTGGAATTAGATAAATGGGCAAGT
TTGTGGAATTGGTTTAACATAACAAATTGGCTGTGGTATATAAAATTATTCATAATGATAGTAGGAGGCT
TGGTAGGTTTAAGAATAGTTTTTGCTGTACTTTCTATAGTGAATAGAGTTAGGCAGGGATATTCACCATT
ATCGTTTCAGAATCTTGAGACAAATGGCAGTATTCATCCACAATTTTAAAAGAAAAGGGGGGATTGGGGG
GTACAGTGCAGGGGAAAGAATAGTAGACATAATAGCAACAGACATACAAACTAAAGAATTACAAAAACAA
ATTACAAAAATTCAAAATTTTCGGGTTTATTACAGGGACAGCAGAGATCCACTTTGGCGCCGGCTCGAGG
GGGCCCGGGTGCAAAGATGGATAAAGTTTTAAACAGAGAGGAATCTTTGCAGCTAATGGACCTTCTAGGT
CTTGAAAGGAGTGGGAATTGGCTCCGTAGGTCTTGAAAGGAGTGGGAATTGGCTCCGGTGCCCGTCAGTG
GGCAGAGCGCACATCGCCCACAGTCCCCGAGAAGTTGGGGGGAGGGGTCGGCAATTGATCCGGTGCCTAG
AGAAGGTGGCGCGGGGTAAACTGGGAAAGTGATGTCGTGTACTGGCTCCGCCTTTTTCCCGAGGGTGGGG
GAGAACCGTATATAAGTGCAGTAGTCGCCGTGAACGTTCTTTTTCGCAACGGGTTTGCCGCCAGAACACA
GGACCGGTTCTAGAGCGCTGCCACCATGGACAAGAAGTACAGCATCGGCCTGGACATCGGCACCAACTCT
GTGGGCTGGGCCGTGATCACCGACGAGTACAAGGTGCCCAGCAAGAAATTCAAGGTGCTGGGCAACACCG
ACCGGCACAGCATCAAGAAGAACCTGATCGGAGCCCTGCTGTTCGACAGCGGCGAAACAGCCGAGGCCAC
CCGGCTGAAGAGAACCGCCAGAAGAAGATACACCAGACGGAAGAACCGGATCTGCTATCTGCAAGAGATC
TTCAGCAACGAGATGGCCAAGGTGGACGACAGCTTCTTCCACAGACTGGAAGAGTCCTTCCTGGTGGAAG
AGGATAAGAAGCACGAGCGGCACCCCATCTTCGGCAACATCGTGGACGAGGTGGCCTACCACGAGAAGTA
CCCCACCATCTACCACCTGAGAAAGAAACTGGTGGACAGCACCGACAAGGCCGACCTGCGGCTGATCTAT
CTGGCCCTGGCCCACATGATCAAGTTCCGGGGCCACTTCCTGATCGAGGGCGACCTGAACCCCGACAACA
GCGACGTGGACAAGCTGTTCATCCAGCTGGTGCAGACCTACAACCAGCTGTTCGAGGAAAACCCCATCAA
CGCCAGCGGCGTGGACGCCAAGGCCATCCTGTCTGCCAGACTGAGCAAGAGCAGACGGCTGGAAAATCTG
ATCGCCCAGCTGCCCGGCGAGAAGAAGAATGGCCTGTTCGGAAACCTGATTGCCCTGAGCCTGGGCCTGA
CCCCCAACTTCAAGAGCAACTTCGACCTGGCCGAGGATGCCAAACTGCAGCTGAGCAAGGACACCTACGA
CGACGACCTGGACAACCTGCTGGCCCAGATCGGCGACCAGTACGCCGACCTGTTTCTGGCCGCCAAGAAC
CTGTCCGACGCCATCCTGCTGAGCGACATCCTGAGAGTGAACACCGAGATCACCAAGGCCCCCCTGAGCG
CCTCTATGATCAAGAGATACGACGAGCACCACCAGGACCTGACCCTGCTGAAAGCTCTCGTGCGGCAGCA
GCTGCCTGAGAAGTACAAAGAGATTTTCTTCGACCAGAGCAAGAACGGCTACGCCGGCTACATTGACGGC
GGAGCCAGCCAGGAAGAGTTCTACAAGTTCATCAAGCCCATCCTGGAAAAGATGGACGGCACCGAGGAAC
TGCTCGTGAAGCTGAACAGAGAGGACCTGCTGCGGAAGCAGCGGACCTTCGACAACGGCAGCATCCCCCA
CCAGATCCACCTGGGAGAGCTGCACGCCATTCTGCGGCGGCAGGAAGATTTTTACCCATTCCTGAAGGAC
AACCGGGAAAAGATCGAGAAGATCCTGACCTTCCGCATCCCCTACTACGTGGGCCCTCTGGCCAGGGGAA
ACAGCAGATTCGCCTGGATGACCAGAAAGAGCGAGGAAACCATCACCCCCTGGAACTTCGAGGAAGTGGT
GGACAAGGGCGCTTCCGCCCAGAGCTTCATCGAGCGGATGACCAACTTCGATAAGAACCTGCCCAACGAG
AAGGTGCTGCCCAAGCACAGCCTGCTGTACGAGTACTTCACCGTGTATAACGAGCTGACCAAAGTGAAAT
ACGTGACCGAGGGAATGAGAAAGCCCGCCTTCCTGAGCGGCGAGCAGAAAAAGGCCATCGTGGACCTGCT
GTTCAAGACCAACCGGAAAGTGACCGTGAAGCAGCTGAAAGAGGACTACTTCAAGAAAATCGAGTGCTTC
GACTCCGTGGAAATCTCCGGCGTGGAAGATCGGTTCAACGCCTCCCTGGGCACATACCACGATCTGCTGA
AAATTATCAAGGACAAGGACTTCCTGGACAATGAGGAAAACGAGGACATTCTGGAAGATATCGTGCTGAC
CCTGACACTGTTTGAGGACAGAGAGATGATCGAGGAACGGCTGAAAACCTATGCCCACCTGTTCGACGAC
AAAGTGATGAAGCAGCTGAAGCGGCGGAGATACACCGGCTGGGGCAGGCTGAGCCGGAAGCTGATCAACG
GCATCCGGGACAAGCAGTCCGGCAAGACAATCCTGGATTTCCTGAAGTCCGACGGCTTCGCCAACAGAAA
CTTCATGCAGCTGATCCACGACGACAGCCTGACCTTTAAAGAGGACATCCAGAAAGCCCAGGTGTCCGGC
CAGGGCGATAGCCTGCACGAGCACATTGCCAATCTGGCCGGCAGCCCCGCCATTAAGAAGGGCATCCTGC
AGACAGTGAAGGTGGTGGACGAGCTCGTGAAAGTGATGGGCCGGCACAAGCCCGAGAACATCGTGATCGA
AATGGCCAGAGAGAACCAGACCACCCAGAAGGGACAGAAGAACAGCCGCGAGAGAATGAAGCGGATCGAA
GAGGGCATCAAAGAGCTGGGCAGCCAGATCCTGAAAGAACACCCCGTGGAAAACACCCAGCTGCAGAACG
AGAAGCTGTACCTGTACTACCTGCAGAATGGGCGGGATATGTACGTGGACCAGGAACTGGACATCAACCG
GCTGTCCGACTACGATGTGGACCATATCGTGCCTCAGAGCTTTCTGAAGGACGACTCCATCGACAACAAG
GTGCTGACCAGAAGCGACAAGAACCGGGGCAAGAGCGACAACGTGCCCTCCGAAGAGGTCGTGAAGAAGA
TGAAGAACTACTGGCGGCAGCTGCTGAACGCCAAGCTGATTACCCAGAGAAAGTTCGACAATCTGACCAA
GGCCGAGAGAGGCGGCCTGAGCGAACTGGATAAGGCCGGCTTCATCAAGAGACAGCTGGTGGAAACCCGG
CAGATCACAAAGCACGTGGCACAGATCCTGGACTCCCGGATGAACACTAAGTACGACGAGAATGACAAGC
TGATCCGGGAAGTGAAAGTGATCACCCTGAAGTCCAAGCTGGTGTCCGATTTCCGGAAGGATTTCCAGTT
TTACAAAGTGCGCGAGATCAACAACTACCACCACGCCCACGACGCCTACCTGAACGCCGTCGTGGGAACC
GCCCTGATCAAAAAGTACCCTAAGCTGGAAAGCGAGTTCGTGTACGGCGACTACAAGGTGTACGACGTGC
GGAAGATGATCGCCAAGAGCGAGCAGGAAATCGGCAAGGCTACCGCCAAGTACTTCTTCTACAGCAACAT
CATGAACTTTTTCAAGACCGAGATTACCCTGGCCAACGGCGAGATCCGGAAGCGGCCTCTGATCGAGACA
AACGGCGAAACCGGGGAGATCGTGTGGGATAAGGGCCGGGATTTTGCCACCGTGCGGAAAGTGCTGAGCA
TGCCCCAAGTGAATATCGTGAAAAAGACCGAGGTGCAGACAGGCGGCTTCAGCAAAGAGTCTATCCTGCC
CAAGAGGAACAGCGATAAGCTGATCGCCAGAAAGAAGGACTGGGACCCTAAGAAGTACGGCGGCTTCGAC
AGCCCCACCGTGGCCTATTCTGTGCTGGTGGTGGCCAAAGTGGAAAAGGGCAAGTCCAAGAAACTGAAGA
GTGTGAAAGAGCTGCTGGGGATCACCATCATGGAAAGAAGCAGCTTCGAGAAGAATCCCATCGACTTTCT
GGAAGCCAAGGGCTACAAAGAAGTGAAAAAGGACCTGATCATCAAGCTGCCTAAGTACTCCCTGTTCGAG
CTGGAAAACGGCCGGAAGAGAATGCTGGCCTCTGCCGGCGAACTGCAGAAGGGAAACGAACTGGCCCTGC
CCTCCAAATATGTGAACTTCCTGTACCTGGCCAGCCACTATGAGAAGCTGAAGGGCTCCCCCGAGGATAA
TGAGCAGAAACAGCTGTTTGTGGAACAGCACAAGCACTACCTGGACGAGATCATCGAGCAGATCAGCGAG
TTCTCCAAGAGAGTGATCCTGGCCGACGCTAATCTGGACAAAGTGCTGTCCGCCTACAACAAGCACCGGG
ATAAGCCCATCAGAGAGCAGGCCGAGAATATCATCCACCTGTTTACCCTGACCAATCTGGGAGCCCCTGC
CGCCTTCAAGTACTTTGACACCACCATCGACCGGAAGAGGTACACCAGCACCAAAGAGGTGCTGGACGCC
ACCCTGATCCACCAGAGCATCACCGGCCTGTACGAGACACGGATCGACCTGTCTCAGCTGGGAGGCGACA
AGCGACCTGCCGCCACAAAGAAGGCTGGACAGGCTAAGAAGAAGAAAGATTACAAAGACGATGACGATAA
GGGATCCGGCGCAACAAACTTCTCTCTGCTGAAACAAGCCGGAGATGTCGAAGAGAATCCTGGACCGATG
ACCGAGTACAAGCCCACGGTGCGCCTCGCCACCCGCGACGACGTCCCCAGGGCCGTACGCACCCTCGCCG
CCGCGTTCGCCGACTACCCCGCCACGCGCCACACCGTCGATCCGGACCGCCACATCGAGCGGGTCACCGA
GCTGCAAGAACTCTTCCTCACGCGCGTCGGGCTCGACATCGGCAAGGTGTGGGTCGCGGACGACGGCGCC
GCCGTGGCGGTCTGGACCACGCCGGAGAGCGTCGAAGCGGGGGCGGTGTTCGCCGAGATCGGCCCGCGCA
TGGCCGAGTTGAGCGGTTCCCGGCTGGCCGCGCAGCAACAGATGGAAGGCCTCCTGGCGCCGCACCGGCC
CAAGGAGCCCGCGTGGTTCCTGGCCACCGTCGGAGTCTCGCCCGACCACCAGGGCAAGGGTCTGGGCAGC
GCCGTCGTGCTCCCCGGAGTGGAGGCGGCCGAGCGCGCCGGGGTGCCCGCCTTCCTGGAGACCTCCGCGC
CCCGCAACCTCCCCTTCTACGAGCGGCTCGGCTTCACCGTCACCGCCGACGTCGAGGTGCCCGAAGGACC
GCGCACCTGGTGCATGACCCGCAAGCCCGGTGCCTGAACGCGTTAAGTCGACAATCAACCTCTGGATTAC
AAAATTTGTGAAAGATTGACTGGTATTCTTAACTATGTTGCTCCTTTTACGCTATGTGGATACGCTGCTT
TAATGCCTTTGTATCATGCTATTGCTTCCCGTATGGCTTTCATTTTCTCCTCCTTGTATAAATCCTGGTT
GCTGTCTCTTTATGAGGAGTTGTGGCCCGTTGTCAGGCAACGTGGCGTGGTGTGCACTGTGTTTGCTGAC
GCAACCCCCACTGGTTGGGGCATTGCCACCACCTGTCAGCTCCTTTCCGGGACTTTCGCTTTCCCCCTCC
CTATTGCCACGGCGGAACTCATCGCCGCCTGCCTTGCCCGCTGCTGGACAGGGGCTCGGCTGTTGGGCAC
TGACAATTCCGTGGTGTTGTCGGGGAAATCATCGTCCTTTCCTTGGCTGCTCGCCTGTGTTGCCACCTGG
ATTCTGCGCGGGACGTCCTTCTGCTACGTCCCTTCGGCCCTCAATCCAGCGGACCTTCCTTCCCGCGGCC
TGCTGCCGGCTCTGCGGCCTCTTCCGCGTCTTCGCCTTCGCCCTCAGACGAGTCGGATCTCCCTTTGGGC
CGCCTCCCCGCGTCGACTTTAAGACCAATGACTTACAAGGCAGCTGTAGATCTTAGCCACTTTTTAAAAG
AAAAGGGGGGACTGGAAGGGCTAATTCACTCCCAACGAAGACAAGATTTCACCATTATCGTTTCAGACCC
ACCTCCCAACCCCGAGGGGACCCAGAGAGGGCCTATTTCCCATGATTCCTTCATATTTGCATATACGATA
CAAGGCTGTTAGAGAGATAATTAGAATTAATTTGACTGTAAACACAAAGATATTAGTACAAAATACGTGA
CGTAGAAAGTAATAATTTCTTGGGTAGTTTGCAGTTTTAAAATTATGTTTTAAAATGGACTATCATATGC
TTACCGTAACTTGAAAGTATTTCGATTTCTTGGCTTTATATATCTTGTGGAAAGGACGAAACACCGCATG
TTGGCAAGCAGTTTGGGTTTTAGAGCTAGAAATAGCAAGTTAAAATAAGGCTAGTCCGTTATCAACTTGA
AAAAGTGGCACCGAGTCGGTGCTTTTTTAAGCTTGGCGTAACTAGATCTTGAGACACTGCTTTTTGCTTG
TACTGGGTCTCTCTGGTTAGACCAGATCTGAGCCTGGGAGCTCTCTGGCTAACTAGGGAACCCACTGCTT
AAGCCTCAATAAAGCTTGCCTTGAGTGCTTCAAGTAGTGTGTGCCCGTCTGTTGTGTGACTCTGGTAACT
AGAGATCCCTCAGACCCTTTTAGTCAGTGTGGAAAATCTCTAGCAGTACGTATAGTAGTTCATGTCATCT
TATTATTCAGTATTTATAACTTGCAAAGAAATGAATATCAGAGAGTGAGAGGAACTTGTTTATTGCAGCT
TATAATGGTTACAAATAAAGCAATAGCATCACAAATTTCACAAATAAAGCATTTTTTTCACTGCATTCTA
GTTGTGGTTTGTCCAAACTCATCAATGTATCTTATCATGTCTGGCTCTAGCTATCCCGCCCCTAACTCCG
CCCATCCCGCCCCTAACTCCGCCCAGTTCCGCCCATTCTCCGCCCCATGGCTGACTAATTTTTTTTATTT
ATGCAGAGGCCGAGGCCGCCTCGGCCTCTGAGCTATTCCAGAAGTAGTGAGGAGGCTTTTTTGGAGGCCT
AGGGACGTACCCAATTCGCCCTATAGTGAGTCGTATTACGCGCGCTCACTGGCCGTCGTTTTACAACGTC
GTGACTGGGAAAACCCTGGCGTTACCCAACTTAATCGCCTTGCAGCACATCCCCCTTTCGCCAGCTGGCG
TAATAGCGAAGAGGCCCGCACCGATCGCCCTTCCCAACAGTTGCGCAGCCTGAATGGCGAATGGG
[124 nt withheld, positions 9096-9219]
C
[91 nt withheld, positions 9221-9311]
A
[49 nt withheld, positions 9313-9361]
CCTTTGACGTTGGAGTCCACGTTCTTT
[37 nt withheld, positions 9389-9425]
ACCCTATCTCGGTCTATTCTTTTGATTTATAAGGGATTTTGCCGATTTCGGCCTATTGGTTAAAAAATGA
GCTGATTTAACAAAAATTTAACGCGAATTTTAACAAAATATTAACGCTTACAATTTAGGTGGCACTTTTC
GGGGAAATGTGCGCGGAACCCCTATTTGTTTATTTTTCTAAATACATTCAAATATGTATCCGCTCATGAG
ACAATAACCCTGATAAATGCTTCAATAATATTGAAAAAGGAAGAGTATGAGTATTCAACATTTCCGTGTC
GCCCTTATTCCCTTTTTTGCGGCATTTTGCCTTCCTGTTTTTGCTCACCCAGAAACGCTGGTGAAAGTAA
AAGATGCTGAAGATCAGTTGGGTGCACGAGTGGGTTACATCGAACTGGATCTCAACAGCGGTAAGATCCT
TGAGAGTTTTCGCCCCGAAGAACGTTTTCCAATGATGAGCACTTTTAAAGTTCTGCTATGTGGCGCGGTA
TTATCCCGTATTGACGCCGGGCAAGAGCAACTCGGTCGCCGCATACACTATTCTCAGAATGACTTGGTTG
AGTACTCACCAGTCACAGAAAAGCATCTTACGGATGGCATGACAGTAAGAGAATTATGCAGTGCTGCCAT
AACCATGAGTGATAACACTGCGGCCAACTTACTTCTGACAACGATCGGAGGACCGAAGGAGCTAACCGCT
TTTTTGCACAACATGGGGGATCATGTAACTCGCCTTGATCGTTGGGAACCGGAGCTGAATGAAGCCATAC
CAAACGACGAGCGTGACACCACGATGCCTGTAGCAATGGCAACAACGTTGCGCAAACTATTAACTGGCGA
ACTACTTACTCTAGCTTCCCGGCAACAATTAATAGACTGGATGGAGGCGGATAAAGTTGCAGGACCACTT
CTGCGCTCGGCCCTTCCGGCTGGCTGGTTTATTGCTGATAAATCTGGAGCCGGTGAGCGTGGGTCTCGCG
GTATCATTGCAGCACTGGGGCCAGATGGTAAGCCCTCCCGTATCGTAGTTATCTACACGACGGGGAGTCA
GGCAACTATGGATGAACGAAATAGACAGATCGCTGAGATAGGTGCCTCACTGATTAAGCATTGGTAACTG
TCAGACCAAGTTTACTCATATATACTTTAGATTGATTTAAAACTTCATTTTTAATTTAAAAGGATCTAGG
TGAAGATCCTTTTTGATAATCTCATGACCAAAATCCCTTAACGTGAGTTTTCGTTCCACTGAGCGTCAGA
CCCCGTAGAAAAGATCAAAGGATCTTCTTGAGATCCTTTTTTTCTGCGCGTAATCTGCTGCTTGCAAACA
AAAAAACCACCGCTACCAGCGGTGGTTTGTTTGCCGGATCAAGAGCTACCAACTCTTTTTCCGAAGGTAA
CTGGCTTCAGCAGAGCGCAGATACCAAATACTGTTCTTCTAGTGTAGCCGTAGTTAGGCCACCACTTCAA
GAACTCTGTAGCACCGCCTACATACCTCGCTCTGCTAATCCTGTTACCAGTGGCTGCTGCCAGTGGCGAT
AAGTCGTGTCTTACCGGGTTGGACTCAAGACGATAGTTACCGGATAAGGCGCAGCGGTCGGGCTGAACGG
GGGGTTCGTGCACACAGCCCAGCTTGGAGCGAACGACCTACACCGAACTGAGATACCTACAGCGTGAGCT
ATGAGAAAGCGCCACGCTTCCCGAAGGGAGAAAGGCGGACAGGTATCCGGTAAGCGGCAGGGTCGGAACA
GGAGAGCGCACGAGGGAGCTTCCAGGGGGAAACGCCTGGTATCTTTATAGTCCTGTCGGGTTTCGCCACC
TCTGACTTGAGCGTCGATTTTTGTGATGCTCGTCAGGGGGGCGGAGCCTATGGAAAAACGCCAGCAACGC
GGCCTTTTTACGGTTCCTGGCCTTTTGCTGGCCTTTTGCTCACATGTTCTTTCCTGCGTTATCCCCTGAT
TCTGTGGATAACCGTATTACCGCCTTTGAGTGAGCTGATACCGCTCGCCGCAGCCGAACGACCGAGCGCA
GCGAGTCAGTGAGCGAGGAAGCGGAAGAGCGCCCAATACGCAAACCGCCTCTCCCCGCGCGTTGGCCGAT
TCATTAATGCAGCTGGCACGACAGGTTTCCCGACTGGAAAGCGGGCAGTGAGCGCAACGCAATTAATGTG
AGTTAGCTCACTCATTAGGCACCCCAGGCTTTACACTTTATGCTTCCGGCTCGTATGTTGTGTGGAATTG
TGAGCGGATAACAATTTCACACAGGA
Features (pLannotate 1.2.2; 30 found; start..end, strand, type, name):
     33..51      +  promoter       T3 promoter: promoter for bacteriophage T3 RNA polymerase
     79..305     +  promoter       RSV promoter: Rous sarcoma virus enhancer/promoter
    306..486     +  LTR            5' LTR (truncated): truncated 5' long terminal repeat (LTR) from HIV-1
    533..658     +  misc_feature   HIV-1 Ψ: packaging signal of human immunodeficiency virus type 1
    642..1005    +  CDS            HIV-1 gag (fragment): gag protein from human immunodeficiency virus 1; gag
   1151..1384    +  misc_feature   RRE: The Rev response element (RRE) of HIV-1 allows for Rev-dependent mRNA export from the nucleus to the cytoplasm.
   1794..1911    +  misc_feature   cPPT/CTS: central polypurine tract and central termination sequence of HIV-1
   1977..2043    +  CDS            small t antigen (fragment): SV40 (simian virus 40) small t antigen
   2057..2074    +  CDS            small t antigen (fragment): SV40 (simian virus 40) small t antigen
   2100..2311    +  promoter       EF-1α core promoter: core promoter for human elongation factor EF-1α
   2336..6439    +  CDS            Cas9: Cas9 (Csn1) endonuclease from the Streptococcus pyogenes Type II CRISPR/Cas system generates RNA-guided double strand breaks in DNA
   6578..7177    +  CDS            PuroR (fragment): puromycin N-acetyltransferase; pac from Streptomyces; confers resistance to puromycin
   7193..7781    +  misc_feature   WPRE: woodchuck hepatitis virus posttranscriptional regulatory element
   7777..7887    +  CDS            nef (fragment): NEF_HV1LA - Experimental evidence at protein level: Swiss-Prot protein existence level 1. Extracellular Nef protein targets CD4(+) T-lymphocytes for apoptosis by interacting with CXCR4 surface receptors. From Human immunodeficiency virus type 1 group M subtype B (isolate Lai) (HIV-1).
   7907..7933    +  CDS            Rev (fragment): human immunodeficiency virus 1 (HIV-1) Rev protein; rev; enhances nuclear export of unspliced and incompletely spliced viral mRNAs
   7937..8177    +  promoter       U6 promoter: RNA polymerase III promoter for human U6 snRNA
   8207..8282    +  misc_RNA       gRNA scaffold: guide RNA scaffold for the Streptococcus pyogenes CRISPR/Cas9 system
   8335..8515    +  LTR            5' LTR (truncated): truncated 5' long terminal repeat (LTR) from HIV-1
   8593..8714    +  polyA_signal   SV40 poly(A) signal: SV40 polyadenylation signal
   8754..8889    +  rep_origin     SV40 ori: SV40 origin of replication
   8910..8928    -  promoter       T7 promoter: promoter for bacteriophage T7 RNA polymerase
   8936..9091    +  CDS            lacZα (fragment): LacZα fragment of β-galactosidase; lacZ fragment
   9096..9524    +  rep_origin     f1 ori (sequence partly withheld): f1 bacteriophage origin of replication; arrow indicates direction of (+) strand synthesis
   9577..9681    +  promoter       AmpR promoter: bla
   9682..10542   +  CDS            AmpR: β-lactamase; bla; confers resistance to ampicillin, carbenicillin, and related antibiotics
  10713..11301   +  rep_origin     ori: high-copy-number ColE1/pMB1/pBR322/pUC origin of replication
  11484..11576   +  CDS            lacI (fragment): lac repressor; lacI; The lac repressor binds to the lac operator to inhibit transcription in E. coli. This inhibition can be relieved by adding lactose or isopropyl-β-D-thiogalactopyranoside (IPTG).
  11589..11610   +  protein_bind   CAP binding site: CAP binding activates transcription in the presence of cAMP. E. coli catabolite activator protein
  11625..11655   +  promoter       lac promoter: promoter for the E. coli lac operon
  11659..11681   +  protein_bind   lac operator (fragment): The lac repressor binds to the lac operator to inhibit transcription in E. coli. This inhibition can be relieved by adding lactose or isopropyl-β-D-thiogalactopyranoside (IPTG). lac repressor encoded by lacI
