[The description below was written by a language model from this plasmid's Addgene catalogue record and pLannotate feature annotations shown in this document.]
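Description:
CROP_C9_Puro_PSMB5 is an 11.7 kb lentiviral all-in-one CRISPR knockout plasmid built on the CROPseq backbone and carrying a single guide RNA directed against PSMB5. In bacteria it replicates from a high-copy ColE1/pUC-type origin and is selected with ampicillin through the β-lactamase gene. An f1 origin, an SV40 origin and poly(A) signal, T3/T7 promoters and lac-region remnants are also annotated in the backbone.

The viral portion has a third-generation layout. An RSV promoter fused to a truncated HIV-1 5' LTR drives transcription of the genomic RNA in packaging cells, followed by the Ψ packaging signal with a gag fragment, the Rev response element for Rev-dependent nuclear export, and the cPPT/CTS. Internally, an EF-1α core promoter drives Streptococcus pyogenes Cas9, followed by a puromycin N-acetyltransferase coding region for selecting transduced cells. The roughly 140 nt between the two reading frames is unannotated, so the record does not state how they are linked. A WPRE downstream enhances transcript expression.

The human U6 promoter and the Cas9 gRNA scaffold, with a short gap between them consistent with the guide spacer, lie after the WPRE and immediately upstream of the annotated 3' LTR element. This matches the CROP-seq design, in which the guide cassette sits within the 3' LTR region. It is therefore copied to the 5' LTR during reverse transcription, and it is also included in the polyadenylated Pol II transcript, which allows the guide to be read out in RNA-seq data.

The stated purpose is Cas9-mediated knockout of PSMB5. The associated publication concerns screening of cancer vulnerabilities in perfusable ex vivo cultures, but the record does not state this construct's specific role there.
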