Addgene plasmid #183317: CROP_C9_Puro_PSMB5
Purpose: All-in-One CRISPRko system with a guide RNA that targets PSMB5 gene
Depositing lab: Prashant Mali. Depositing organization: University of California, San Diego (UCSD). Publication: Integrated genome and tissue engineering enables screening of cancer vulnerabilities in physiologically relevant perfusable ex vivo cultures. Hu M, Lei XY, Larson JD, McAlonis M, Ford K, McDonald D, Mach K, Rusert JM, Wechsler-Reya RJ, Mali P. Biomaterials. 2022 Jan;280:121276. doi: 10.1016/j.biomaterials.2021.121276. Epub 2021 Dec 2. PubMed 34890975.
Backbone
  Vector backbone: CROPseq
  Vector type: Lentiviral
Growth in bacteria
  Bacterial resistance: Ampicillin, 100 μg/mL
  Growth temperature: 37°C
  Growth strain: NEB Stable
  Copy number: High Copy
Gene/Insert
  Gene/Insert name: PSMB5
  gRNA/shRNA sequence: CATGTTGGCAAGCAGTTTGG
  Species: Synthetic
  Cloning method: Gibson Cloning
Terms and licenses: Academic/Nonprofit Terms; Industry Terms: Not Available to Industry
How to cite: CROP_C9_Puro_PSMB5 was a gift from Prashant Mali (Addgene plasmid # 183317 ; http://n2t.net/addgene:183317 ; RRID:Addgene_183317)
